Addgene plasmid #58915: pCMV HA hRB delta CDK + S780
Purpose: mammalian expression of human Rb with all Ser/Thr Cdk acceptor sites removed and S780 restored
Depositing lab: Steven Dowdy. Depositing organization: University of California, San Diego (UCSD). Publication: Cyclin D activates the Rb tumor suppressor by mono-phosphorylation. Narasimha AM, Kaulich M, Shapiro GS, Choi YJ, Sicinski P, Dowdy SF. Elife. 2014 May 29:e02872. doi: 10.7554/eLife.02872. PubMed 24876129.
Backbone
  Vector backbone: pCMV
  Backbone manufacturer: Clontech
  Vector type: Mammalian Expression
Growth in bacteria
  Bacterial resistance: Ampicillin, 100 μg/mL
  Growth temperature: 37°C
  Growth strain: DH5alpha
  Copy number: High Copy
Gene/Insert
  Gene/Insert name: Rb (alt name: retinoblastoma tumor suppressor protein)
  Species: H. sapiens (human)
  Insert size (bp): 2787
  Mutation: delta CDK* with S780 restored
  Entrez Gene: RB1 (a.k.a. OSRC, PPP1R130, RB, p105-Rb, p110-RB1, pRb, pp110)
  Promoter: CMV
  Tag / fusion protein: HA (N terminal on insert)
  Cloning method: Unknown
  Sequencing primers: 5′ CMV-F; 3′ EBV-rev
Terms and licenses: Academic/Nonprofit Terms; Industry Terms: Not Available to Industry
Depositor comments: *CDK mutations (all changed to Ala): T5, S239, S249, T252, T356, T373, S608, S612, S780, S788, S795, S807, S811, T821, T826
How to cite: pCMV HA hRB delta CDK + S780 was a gift from Steven Dowdy (Addgene plasmid # 58915 ; http://n2t.net/addgene:58915 ; RRID:Addgene_58915)
