[The description below was written by a language model from this plasmid's Addgene catalogue record.]
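Description:
pCMV HA hRB delta CDK + S780 is a mammalian expression plasmid built on a Clontech pCMV backbone. It is propagated in E. coli as a high-copy plasmid under ampicillin selection. The record does not include a feature table, so the origin of replication, the polyadenylation signal and any mammalian selection marker are not stated.

The insert is a roughly 2.8 kb human RB1 coding sequence encoding the retinoblastoma tumor suppressor protein. It is driven by the CMV promoter for strong constitutive expression in transfected mammalian cells and carries an N-terminal HA epitope tag, which allows detection or immunoprecipitation separately from endogenous Rb. The protein is a designed phosphorylation-site mutant. In the parental "delta CDK" version, fifteen serine/threonine cyclin-dependent kinase acceptor residues are changed to alanine: T5, S239, S249, T252, T356, T373, S608, S612, S780, S788, S795, S807, S811, T821 and T826. In this construct S780 is restored, so the expressed Rb keeps a single Cdk-phosphorylatable site at that position and cannot be phosphorylated at the other fourteen.

This single-site add-back design isolates the functional consequence of phosphorylation at one residue. The associated work concerns mono-phosphorylation of Rb by cyclin D, which suggests the plasmid is one of a set of comparable single-site restorations. It would typically be compared with the fully non-phosphorylatable delta CDK form when studying Rb regulation in mammalian cells.
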