>Addgene plasmid #58915 | pCMV HA hRB delta CDK + S780 | addgene partial sequence | sequence record 93172 | CMV-F 5'-CGCAAATGGGCGGTAGGCGTG-3'
TGAACCGTCAGATCGCCTGGAGACGCCATCCACGCTGTTTTGACCTCCATAGAAGACACCGGGACCGATC
CAGCCTCCGGACTCTAGAGGATCCGGTACTAGAGGAACTGAAAAACCAGAAAGTTAACTGGTAAGTTTAG
TCTTTTTGTCTTTTATTTCAGGTCCCGGATCCGGTGGTGGTGCAAATCAAAGAACTGCTCCTCAGTGGAT
GTTGCCTTTACTTCTAGGCCTGTACGGAAGTGTTACTTCTGCTCTAAAAGCTGCGGAATTGTACCCGCGG
GCCCACCATGTACCCATACGATGTTCCAGATTACGCTCTTATGGCCATGGAGGCCCGAATTCGGTCGACC
CCGCCCAAAGCCCCCCGAAAAACGGCCGCCACCGCCGCCGCTGCCGCCGCGGAACCCCCGGCACCGCCGC
CGCCGCCCCCTCCTGAGGAGGACCCAGAGCAGGACAGCGGCCCGGAGGACCTGCCTCTCGTCAGGCTTGA
GTTTGAAGAAACAGAAGAACCTGATTTTACTGCATTATGTCAGAAATTAAAGATACCAGATCATGTCAGA
GAGAGAGCTTGGTTAACTTGGGAGAAAGTTTCATCTGTGGATGGAGTATTGGGAGGTTATATTCAAAAGA
AAAAGGAACTGTGGGGAATCTGTATCTTTATTGCAGCAGTTGACCTAGATGAGATGTCGTTCACTTTTAC
TGAGCTACAGAAAAACATAGAAATCAGTGTCCATAAATTCTTTAACTTACTAAAAGAAATTGATACCAGT
ACCAAAGTTGATAATGCTATGTCAAGACTGTTGAAGAAGTATGATGTATTGTTTG
