>Addgene plasmid #58915 | pCMV HA hRB delta CDK + S780 | addgene partial sequence | sequence record 93650 | hRb-F4 5'-ttgacacaacccagcagttc-3'
AGTTTCTTGGATCACATTTTTATTAGCTAAAGGGGAAGTATTACAAATGGAAGATGATCTGGTGATTTCA
TTTCAGTTAATGCTATGTGTCCTTGACTATTTTATTAAACTCGCACCTCCCATGTTGCTCAAAGAACCAT
ATAAAACAGCTGTTATACCCATTAATGGTGCACCTCGAGCACCCAGGCGAGGTCAGAACAGGAGTGCACG
GATAGCAAAACAACTAGAAAATGATACAAGAATTATTGAAGTTCTCTGTAAAGAACATGAATGTAATATA
GATGAGGTGAAAAATGTTTATTTCAAAAATTTTATACCTTTTATGAATTCTCTTGGACTTGTAACATCTA
ATGGACTTCCAGAGGTTGAAAATCTTTCTAAACGATACGAAGAAATTTATCTTAAAAATAAAGATCTAGA
TGCAAGATTATTTTTGGATCATGATAAAACTCTTCAGACTGATTCTATAGACAGTTTTGAAACACAGAGA
GCACCACGAAAAAGTAACCTTGATGAAGAGGTGAATGTAATTCCTCCACACGCTCCAGTTAGGACTGTTA
TGAACACTATCCAACAATTAATGATGATTTTAAATTCAGCAAGTGATCAACCTTCAGAAAATCTGATTTC
CTATTTTAACAACTGCACAGTGAATCCAAAAGAAAGTATACTGAAAAGAGTGAAGGATATAGGATACATC
TTTAAAGAGAAATTTGCTAAAGCTGTGGGACAGGGTTGTGTCGAAATTGGATCACAGCGATACAAACTTG
GAGTTCGCTTGTATTACCGAGTAATGGAATCCATGCTTAAATCAGAAGAAGAACGATTATCCATTCAA
