>Addgene plasmid #58915 | pCMV HA hRB delta CDK + S780 | addgene partial sequence | sequence record 93655 | hRb-F2 5'-gtgcgctcttgaggttgtaa-3'
TGATTCTGGAACAGATTTGTCTTTCCCATGGATTCTGAATGTGCTTAATTTACAAGCCTTTGATTTTTAC
AAAGTGATCGAAAGTTTTATCAAAGCAGAAGGCAACTTGACAAGAGAAATGATAAAACATTTAGAACGAT
GTGAACATCGAATCATGGAATCCCTTGCATGGCTCTCAGATTCACCTTTATTTGATCTTATTAAACAATC
AAAGGACCGAGAAGGACCAACTGATCACCTTGAATCTGCTTGTCCTCTTAATCTTCCTCTCCAGAATAAT
CACACTGCAGCAGATATGTATCTTGCTCCTGTAAGAGCTCCAAAGAAAAAAGGTTCAACTACGCGTGTAA
ATTCTACTGCAAATGCAGAGACACAAGCAACCTCAGCCTTCCAGACCCAGAAGCCATTGAAATCTACCTC
TCTTTCACTGTTTTATAAAAAAGTGTATCGGCTAGCCTATCTCCGGCTAAATACACTTTGTGAACGCCTT
CTGTCTGAGCACCCAGAATTAGAACATATCATCTGGACCCTTTTCCAGCACACCCTGCAGAATGAGTATG
AACTCATGAGAGACAGGCATTTGGACCAAATTATGATGTGTTCCATGTATGGCATATGCAAAGTGAAGAA
TATAGACCTTAAATTCAAAATCATTGTAACAGCATACAAGGATCTTCCTCATGCTGTTCAGGAGACATTC
AAACGTGTTTTGATCAAAGAAGAGGAGTATGATTCTATTATAGTATTCTATAACTCGGTCTTCATGCAGA
GACTGAAAACAAATATTTTGCAGTATGCTTCCACCAGGCCCCCTACCTTGTCACCAATACCTCACATTCC
TCGAGCCCCCTTACAAGTTTCCTA
