>Addgene plasmid #58915 | pCMV HA hRB delta CDK + S780 | addgene partial sequence | sequence record 94623 | EBV-rev 5'-GTGGTTTGTCCAAACTCATC-3'
TACCTCATTTCTCTTCCTTGTTTGAGGTATCCATGCTATCATTCATTTTCTGCTTTTGCATTCGTGTTCG
AGTAGAAGTCATTTCTGCCAGTTTCTGCTGAAATTTGGACTCTCCTGGGAGATGTTTACTTCCATCTGCT
TCATCTGATCCTTCAATATCAAAGCGTAGTTTTTTCAGTGGTTTAGGAGGGTTGCTTCCTTCAGCACTTC
TTTTGAGCACACGGTCGCTGTTACATACCATCTGATTTATTTTCTGGAACTTCTCAGAAGTCCCGAATGA
TTCACCAATTGATACTAAGATTCTTGATCTTGGAGCCATTTTTGTTGGTGCTGGCAGACCTTCTGAAATT
TTATATGGAGCCTTCAGGGGTGCAATATAGATGTTCCCTCCAGGAATCCGTAAGGGTGCACTAGGAAACT
TGTAAGGGGCTCGAGGAATGTGAGGTATTGGTGACAAGGTAGGGGGCCTGGTGGAAGCATACTGCAAAAT
ATTTGTTTTCAGTCTCTGCATGAAGACCGAGTTATAGAATACTATAATAGAATCATACTCCTCTTCTTTG
ATCAAAACACGTTTGAATGTCTCCTGAACAGCATGAGGAAGATCCTTGTATGCTGTTACAATGATTTTGA
ATTTAAGGTCTATATTCTTCACTTTGCATATGCCATACATGGAACACATCATAATTTGGTCCAAATGCCT
GTCTCTCATGAGTTCATACTCATTCTGCAGGGTGTGCTGGAAAAGGGTCC
